Addgene plasmid #80062: pMT-sox10-cytoBirA-2A-mCherry_Ras
Purpose: Sox10 promoter driving HA-tagged biotin ligase (BirA), a Thosea asigna virus peptide (2A), and membrane-tethered mCherry protein (membCherry); flanked by Tol2 sequences
Depositing lab: Tatjana Sauka-Spengler. Depositing organization: University of Oxford. Publication: Biotagging of Specific Cell Populations in Zebrafish Reveals Gene Regulatory Logic Encoded in the Nuclear Transcriptome. Trinh LA, Chong-Morrison V, Gavriouchkina D, Hochgreb-Hagele T, Senanayake U, Fraser SE, Sauka-Spengler T. Cell Rep. 2017 Apr 11;19(2):425-440. doi: 10.1016/j.celrep.2017.03.045. PubMed 28402863.
Backbone
  Vector backbone: pMT
  Backbone size w/o insert (bp): 5635
  Total vector size (bp): 7739
  Vector type: Bacterial Expression ; zebrafish biotagging
Growth in bacteria
  Bacterial resistance: Ampicillin, 100 μg/mL
  Growth temperature: 37°C
  Growth strain: DH5alpha
  Copy number: High Copy
Gene/Insert
  Gene/Insert name: Biotin ligase (BirA), a Thosea asigna virus peptide (2A), and mCherry protein
  Species: D. rerio (zebrafish)
  Insert size (bp): 2104
  Promoter: Sox10 promoter
  Tag / fusion protein: 3x HA (N terminal on insert)
  Cloning method: Gibson Cloning
  Sequencing primers: 5′ atttaggtgacactatagaagag; 3′ taatacgactcactatagggag
Terms and licenses: Academic/Nonprofit Terms; Industry Terms: Not Available to Industry
How to cite: pMT-sox10-cytoBirA-2A-mCherry_Ras was a gift from Tatjana Sauka-Spengler (Addgene plasmid # 80062 ; http://n2t.net/addgene:80062 ; RRID:Addgene_80062)
