[The description below was written by a language model from this plasmid's Addgene catalogue record and pLannotate feature annotations shown in this document.]
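Description:
pMT-sox10-cytoBirA-2A-mCherry_Ras is a Tol2 transposon transgenesis plasmid built on the pMT backbone for zebrafish "biotagging". It is propagated in E. coli as a high-copy plasmid through a ColE1/pUC-type origin and selected with ampicillin (AmpR under its own bla promoter). The feature table also shows pBluescript-derived remnants: an f1 origin, lac promoter/operator and lacZα fragments, partial multiple cloning sites and a T3 promoter. The catalogue lists a total size of about 7.7 kb, whereas the sequenced record is about 10.6 kb. The difference is not explained in the record. A long, largely unannotated stretch lies upstream of the coding region, where the sox10 regulatory sequence and a Tol2 arm would be expected. Neither the sox10 promoter nor the Tol2 arms were annotated by the software, and the very short P4M and chicken β-actin hits in that stretch are probably spurious matches.

The payload is a single open reading frame driven, according to the catalogue, by the Sox10 promoter. It encodes E. coli biotin ligase BirA with an N-terminal 3xHA tag (the tag is listed in the catalogue but not annotated), followed by a Thosea asigna virus 2A peptide and mCherry fused to a short H-Ras fragment. Ribosomal skipping at the 2A sequence yields two separate proteins: cytoplasmic BirA and a red reporter tethered to the membrane by the Ras-derived motif. SP6 and T7 promoters flank the cassette, and an SV40 polyadenylation signal lies downstream, although it is annotated on the opposite strand.

The flanking Tol2 sequences allow transposase-mediated integration into the zebrafish genome. This produces driver lines in which sox10-expressing cells carry BirA and are marked by membrane mCherry. In the biotagging approach, BirA biotinylates a co-expressed acceptor-tagged protein, allowing cell-type-specific isolation of material such as nuclei for transcriptome analysis.
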