Features (pLannotate 1.2.2; 23 found; start..end, strand, type, name):
    919..1507    +  rep_origin     ori: high-copy-number ColE1/pMB1/pBR322/pUC origin of replication
   1690..1782    +  CDS            lacI (fragment): lac repressor; lacI; The lac repressor binds to the lac operator to inhibit transcription in E. coli. This inhibition can be relieved by adding lactose or isopropyl-β-D-thiogalactopyranoside (IPTG).
   1795..1816    +  protein_bind   CAP binding site: CAP binding activates transcription in the presence of cAMP. E. coli catabolite activator protein
   1831..1861    +  promoter       lac promoter: promoter for the E. coli lac operon
   1869..1885    +  protein_bind   lac operator: The lac repressor binds to the lac operator to inhibit transcription in E. coli. This inhibition can be relieved by adding lactose or isopropyl-β-D-thiogalactopyranoside (IPTG). lac repressor encoded by lacI
   1930..1948    +  promoter       T3 promoter: promoter for bacteriophage T3 RNA polymerase
   1961..2001    +  misc_feature   MCS (fragment): pBluescript multiple cloning site
   2280..2305    -  misc_feature   MCS (fragment): pBluescript multiple cloning site
   4005..4025    -  CDS            P4M (fragment): high-affinity phosphatidylinositol 4-phosphate binding module of SidM (DrrA) from Legionella pneumophila (Hammond et al., 2014)
   4602..4618    +  promoter       chicken β-actin promoter (fragment): contains a 21-bp deletion relative to the standard chicken β-actin promoter
   7153..7171    +  promoter       SP6 promoter: promoter for bacteriophage SP6 RNA polymerase
   7251..7269    +  promoter       SP6 promoter: promoter for bacteriophage SP6 RNA polymerase
   7454..8416    +  CDS            birA: BIRA_ECOLI - Also known as bioR, dhbB. Experimental evidence at protein level: Swiss-Prot protein existence level 1. Acts both as a biotin--[acetyl-CoA-carboxylase] ligase and a biotin-operon repressor. In the presence of ATP, BirA activates biotin to form the BirA-biotinyl-5'-adenylate (BirA-bio-5'-AMP or holoBirA) complex. HoloBirA can either transfer the biotinyl moiety to the biotin carboxyl carrier protein (BCCP) subunit of acetyl-CoA carboxylase, or bind to the biotin operator site and inhibit transcription of the operon. From Escherichia coli (strain K12).
   8432..8481    +  CDS            T2A (fragment): 2A peptide from Thosea asigna virus capsid protein Eukaryotic ribosomes fail to insert a peptide bond between the Gly and Pro residues, yielding separate polypeptides.
   8492..9199    +  CDS            mCherry: mCherry is a basic (constitutively fluorescent) red fluorescent protein published in 2004, derived from Discosoma sp.. It is reported to be a very rapidly-maturing monomer with low acid sensitivity.
   9215..9277    +  CDS            H-Ras (fragment): human small GTPase proto-oncoprotein
   9285..9302    -  promoter       T7 promoter (fragment): promoter for bacteriophage T7 RNA polymerase
   9316..9334    -  promoter       T7 promoter: promoter for bacteriophage T7 RNA polymerase
   9341..9475    -  polyA_signal   SV40 poly(A) signal: SV40 polyadenylation signal
   9773..9928    +  CDS            lacZα (fragment): LacZα fragment of β-galactosidase; lacZ fragment
   9933..10387   +  rep_origin     f1 ori (sequence partly withheld): f1 bacteriophage origin of replication; arrow indicates direction of (+) strand synthesis
  10413..10517   +  promoter       AmpR promoter: bla
  10518..748     +  CDS            AmpR (across the origin): β-lactamase; bla; confers resistance to ampicillin, carbenicillin, and related antibiotics
>Addgene plasmid #80062 | pMT-sox10-cytoBirA-2A-mCherry_Ras | addgene full sequence | sequence record 417618 | Addgene NGS Result
GGGTGCACGAGTGGGTTACATCGAACTGGATCTCAACAGCGGTAAGATCCTTGAGAGTTTTCGCCCCGAA
GAACGTTTTCCAATGATGAGCACTTTTAAAGTTCTGCTATGTGGCGCGGTATTATCCCGTATTGACGCCG
GGCAAGAGCAACTCGGTCGCCGCATACACTATTCTCAGAATGACTTGGTTGAGTACTCACCAGTCACAGA
AAAGCATCTTACGGATGGCATGACAGTAAGAGAATTATGCAGTGCTGCCATAACCATGAGTGATAACACT
GCGGCCAACTTACTTCTGACAACGATCGGAGGACCGAAGGAGCTAACCGCTTTTTTGCACAACATGGGGG
ATCATGTAACTCGCCTTGATCGTTGGGAACCGGAGCTGAATGAAGCCATACCAAACGACGAGCGTGACAC
CACGATGCCTGTAGCAATGGCAACAACGTTGCGCAAACTATTAACTGGCGAACTACTTACTCTAGCTTCC
CGGCAACAATTAATAGACTGGATGGAGGCGGATAAAGTTGCAGGACCACTTCTGCGCTCGGCCCTTCCGG
CTGGCTGGTTTATTGCTGATAAATCTGGAGCCGGTGAGCGTGGGTCTCGCGGTATCATTGCAGCACTGGG
GCCAGATGGTAAGCCCTCCCGTATCGTAGTTATCTACACGACGGGGAGTCAGGCAACTATGGATGAACGA
AATAGACAGATCGCTGAGATAGGTGCCTCACTGATTAAGCATTGGTAACTGTCAGACCAAGTTTACTCAT
ATATACTTTAGATTGATTTAAAACTTCATTTTTAATTTAAAAGGATCTAGGTGAAGATCCTTTTTGATAA
TCTCATGACCAAAATCCCTTAACGTGAGTTTTCGTTCCACTGAGCGTCAGACCCCGTAGAAAAGATCAAA
GGATCTTCTTGAGATCCTTTTTTTCTGCGCGTAATCTGCTGCTTGCAAACAAAAAAACCACCGCTACCAG
CGGTGGTTTGTTTGCCGGATCAAGAGCTACCAACTCTTTTTCCGAAGGTAACTGGCTTCAGCAGAGCGCA
GATACCAAATACTGTTCTTCTAGTGTAGCCGTAGTTAGGCCACCACTTCAAGAACTCTGTAGCACCGCCT
ACATACCTCGCTCTGCTAATCCTGTTACCAGTGGCTGCTGCCAGTGGCGATAAGTCGTGTCTTACCGGGT
TGGACTCAAGACGATAGTTACCGGATAAGGCGCAGCGGTCGGGCTGAACGGGGGGTTCGTGCACACAGCC
CAGCTTGGAGCGAACGACCTACACCGAACTGAGATACCTACAGCGTGAGCTATGAGAAAGCGCCACGCTT
CCCGAAGGGAGAAAGGCGGACAGGTATCCGGTAAGCGGCAGGGTCGGAACAGGAGAGCGCACGAGGGAGC
TTCCAGGGGGAAACGCCTGGTATCTTTATAGTCCTGTCGGGTTTCGCCACCTCTGACTTGAGCGTCGATT
TTTGTGATGCTCGTCAGGGGGGCGGAGCCTATGGAAAAACGCCAGCAACGCGGCCTTTTTACGGTTCCTG
GCCTTTTGCTGGCCTTTTGCTCACATGTTCTTTCCTGCGTTATCCCCTGATTCTGTGGATAACCGTATTA
CCGCCTTTGAGTGAGCTGATACCGCTCGCCGCAGCCGAACGACCGAGCGCAGCGAGTCAGTGAGCGAGGA
AGCGGAAGAGCGCCCAATACGCAAACCGCCTCTCCCCGCGCGTTGGCCGATTCATTAATGCAGCTGGCAC
GACAGGTTTCCCGACTGGAAAGCGGGCAGTGAGCGCAACGCAATTAATGTGAGTTAGCTCACTCATTAGG
CACCCCAGGCTTTACACTTTATGCTTCCGGCTCGTATGTTGTGTGGAATTGTGAGCGGATAACAATTTCA
CACAGGAAACAGCTATGACCATGATTACGCCAAGCGCGCAATTAACCCTCACTAAAGGGAACAAAAGCTG
GAGCTCCACCGCGGTGGCGGCCGCTCTAGAACTAGTGGATCTGCTGGGCTTGCTGAAGGTAGGGGGTCAA
GAACCAGAGGTGTAAAGTACTTGAGTAATTTTACTTGATTACTGTACTTAAGTATTATTTTTGGGGATTT
TTACTTTACTTGAGTACAATTAAAAATCAATACTTTTACTTTTACTTAATTACATTTTTTTAGAAAAAAA
AGTACTTTTTACTCCTTACAATTTTATTTACAGTCAAAAAGTACTTATTTTTTGGAGATCACTTGGGCCC
GGCTCGAGCTACGTACTTAAGCTTGAGGATCCCATCGATTCGAATTCCTGCAGCCCGGGGGATCCCCTTA
TCAGAGTCAACATTCATGGATAATGAAAAAGGCAATGATTTTTGGCTTGGGTGGGGGGGCCGTCGTGAGA
TGGAAATACAAGAGGTTATTGTTGACCAGAACAGCGCGCGTGTTTGTGTGCGTTTGGCCCGTCGTTTGCC
TCTCTTCTCGTCTTTCTATATTTTCTACTAAAGCTGTTTAAACGCGTTAAATGCGCTCTCTGTGTGTGTT
TATGCGCGCTGATGCAATTATAACACTAACACACATAGCGCGACACGATGCAGGAGTTCATTCCAGTGCT
GCGGGCCTGCGCGCGCAGCATGAACACACCACTGCGAGCAAATCTGCAATATTAATGAATATATATAACT
AAAGTGTGCACTTTCTGGTTTATAACTGCAGCACCCCGCATACACCACAGTATAAAGTAATCTACAATAT
TAATGAATATAATAAACAAGAATGTTCACTTTTAGGTTTAAGAATGCAGGCCTGCGCGCGCAGCATCCCG
CGAGCACAACACTAGAAACTAAACTCCAATATTAGTTAATATATTCAATTAAAATGTACACTTTCTGGTT
TAAAACTGCAAGTATGCGTGCGCAGCATCCGACATACCCAACACTAGAAACTAATCTACAATATTTATGA
AAGTATTCAACTAAAATGTTCACTTTCTGGTTTAAAACTGCAAGTATACGCGTGCGCAGCATCCGACATA
CCCAACACTAGAAATTAATCTAAATTATTAATTAAAGTATTCAACTGAATTGTTCACTTTCTGGTTTAAA
ACTGCAAGTATGGGTGCGCAGCATAAAACATACCCAACACTAGAAACTAATCTACAATATTAATGGATGT
ATTCAACTAAAATGTTCACTTTCTGGTTTAAAACTGCAGGAATGCGCGCGCAACACCCTGCGGATAACTT
TAAAAACAATTCCGCAATCAGCTAAAACTGAAAAGTTCAGTTGATTAATGAATGTAGGCATGCGCAAAAT
ATTATAAATGCGCACACACATCTATTTAATACATTAAAACTAAGGCTAAATGTTCACTTTCACCATTTTG
GGGAAAATGAAAATTCAGTGTCCCCCTTAAGTGGCCAGCTTTAGGGCAATAGGTGACCCTCCATAAGTAG
CATAAAATCGTAGGCTATTCTGGGCACCCTTTGACATCGCCACGCGTTAAACAGAGAATGGAGAGGTTAT
TGCGCACAGCAGGTGCGCAGAGTCGCGTCCGCTAATGGCGCTGGAGCTGCTGACAGGTCCGCTGGCGCTC
TGCGGGGTGGAAGCGCTCGAAACCCCGCACAACCCCTGATTCACCCTGAGGCACAGCCAGGCCAACAACG
GGCCAGTGTGATCGGAAAAGAGTTGAAAGAATCTCCGTGACACCAATGAGGAGCCAAAGACCACCTGTGA
AATACATCACATGTCAGACAAAAGCATATTAAGCTGATCAAATATTGCGTGCATAACCGCATTACATCAC
AAAGAAAAACATTAGCTAGCTATGGGTAACTTAATAAGTGTTCTACATTTGCACTGCAGCCATGGTTGTG
AGCCGAAAAGGTTTGCGCAATAATATTCACCCCCCGAGATTTACATTTTTTTTTTGCGGTTCTCTGATGT
CGATTAATGGCCACGTGGCCTTCAGGTAAACACATTTAATATTTAACTTATGTGTTTTAATTAGTGTGTT
CCGAATTATTCGGTTATTTTTATTTAACATTTTTATTAATTAGCTTAATTCTGATCCACTCCCAACTCTT
ATTAACGAATCACAAATCAAATGGATAGTTTTAATTGCACAATTAGCCTGTCAAAACTTAACTTAAAGCT
GTTAATGCACTGCTTTTAAGTTTGAAAAATAAAGAAAAATTATTAGAAAACTTAAGATTAGATTTTAACA
TATGTTGAAATTATCAAATCGGCATGTTTATGATAAAACAACTTTACCTAAAACTAAAATTCAGATCAAC
AAAAACCTAAATGAAGTTACATATATATATATATGTGTGTGTGTGTGTGTATATATATATATAAATGTAA
GGCAAAGGAGGATTATTTAAATAGAATGTCATACACAATGGAAAATCAAAGTGTTTTACATAAACAACAA
TAAAAGAAACATAAATAACAAGCGTAAAAGCAAATTCAAACTGAATAATAAAAAAATAATAAAGTTGAAG
ACACAAATGTATATTTAAAAAAGTTTAAGATCTGAATTAAAAGTAAGATGCCCCTGTGAGAGGCCAAATA
TTACTGTCGTTGATTTGCAGCCGAAATCACCGCCCTCTGGGGCAAAACTCAGCAGCCAATCAGAGCGGGA
CCCGACAGGGCTCTGTTGCTCCTTTAAGAGATTTTTTTCCATGAATTGATTTTTTTCTCGCTCTTCACAC
AACGGGGCTCTTTAAGCCTCGACGCGCGACACAGAGCAGGCATTCAGAGCGCGAGCGAGGGGGCTGAACC
GACGGACTCTCGTGCTGGGCGGGCGACCTGCTGCACTGTAAAGTAAGTGCATTACTGGCTTTCTCTCTAT
CGCTTACTCTGTGTGGGAATATATACGCCATTGCACTGTCTAACGGAGAAACTTTTACATTTCTTATTAG
TAATAATACTACTAATAATAAGCGGTGCATTTATAAACGACATCTACTTATTTTGGATTTTTCGGTTTAT
GTATTGATGGGTTTGGTCGTGGATAATTGTAATGGAGAAGGTTTTTAATTGAAATGGATTAAAGGACGTC
TTTAAAAGTGCAACTTATCTAATCTTTTGGCGAAAGGAACACTTAAAGTTGGTGTCACGGGGCATAAATT
TCGAGATTTGCGTGAATGTGTAAATCAGAGACGTGTTGGGTTAATCTGTCTTAATTGGAAAGAACGGCTT
AATCTATCTGTGCACGGACCACTTGGGATGTACATACACTTTTAGATCTTTTAGTAAATGTTTACAGTCC
GATAAATTATACATTTGAACACTTTAATTCGAAGTGAATCAGTTTTTAAATAGTTTTATAAGAAATAATT
TTTTTAAATTTAATCTTCTGAGAAGTTTTACTTGCGTAAGGCTATTTGTATATATCGCCGTCTCTTGCCA
AATTGCTCATGTAACCAACGCAAAGATTAACAAAGAGACCAAACTTTAAAGTACACAATTTATAATATTG
TTTATCTACACATCCTTTCACAACAAATATAACAGGATCAGAAAACTTAAGTAAAGTAAAACTAACTGAA
ATGCACATTTGTGTAAGTTTGAATCAAATGTTTGATACAATAATAATCTCCGCAGATTAGTTTGAAAGGT
TTCATTCGAATGAGTTTGTGTCATTTATGAGTTTTGTGTTTTGGCATGAGTGAATTAGGGGCAAATTATT
GCCAAACCAGGCGTTATGATCCGCCCTACAGCAGCCAAAGATGAACCCAATCAAATCTGAACAAATAAAG
TTTACAGCGGAGGAAACTCAAATAAGCAAGAGTTGCGAGCAAAGTTAAAATGAATGAGCATAAAGTTTAT
AAAAGTCCTCCTGACAGAAAACAGCCGCTGAAATCTTTTCCTTAAAACAAAATAAACCCAGCAGCGCAAT
TACCGAAATTGACGGATACATTTGTTAGCTACTAAAACAAACCAAGTCTTGTGCGATGCTTTCTTTTTCG
TCCCAAATAAATTGGACAAGTCAAACCATTAACGCTTTCTGTAGGCTATACATGTGATTAACAAATGATC
AATGTGTTAATGTGTTTTGTAAGGGGTCTACAAGTAGCCATTCTTGGCTAACTCTAGCACATTTTACAGT
AATGTTTATTAATGTGCATTGACCCTGTAAACAAATAAACTAAACATGGTTCTGCTCATGTGAAGTCACC
TGTATCTTAATTAACACTGCTGTTGGATGCTGTGTTTTTGTATTCGGGTTAATATTGGATGTCTGTAACT
CAAGTTCAAGCTGACAGGTCGCATCTCAACAGCTTCTGTCGCATATAAATTATTTGATCGATTTTTCTGT
AATTGGACCTAGTCAACCACATCCACTCGTTTAATTCACGATTACTTCACATTTCAGAAACACACTGCCA
TGACTCTCTTGATTTTTTTCTTCTTCTGCTGGTTATAAGTCGTCGTTTGTGCTTTCACCAACAAACACTG
TGTAATTCAGCTGCCCACGGCAGCGCCGCTCCGTGTTTATCCAGCAGCGAGGCGGAATGAAGCCGGTATT
ATTCCAGCACTTTCTCTCCCGGGAGCTTGAACAAACCGCCAAACCTTCAACAGTAGCTTGTTAGCAGAAG
TGAAGCTAAAATAACACACACACATATACACACACCGAGGCCCACTGACGCCACCGTATGATTGCAGCGC
TGCCCTGGAAAAAGGCGACTTCTAAATAAAGTCAAAGCCTCAGTGTTTGTAGGTTTTTCCTGAACAGGTT
TATCTTGTTCATGAGGTGTTCGGGTGAACAGCAAAGGGGTTGTGCGGTCATACAGCCAACCATTAAAACG
ACATATTAATGCTATTTTATACATTAGGAAGACATGCTTTGCAGAAGCAAGCTGTTTAATAAAATAATAA
CAATGATTATTATAACTAATAAATTACCTGTGTGTGTATTTTTGTAGGTTTCCATCAGATCTATATCCAG
AGGAAGACGGCGGAAGGATTCCTTCTTACAAACTCGAATTATATAAAAAGAACTGTTAAGGTTTCACTGG
ATGATCTTAAATAATAAACAAAAGCACAATTATTTTACAAGAAAAAAACATTTGTAAAGTATAAATTAAT
ACATTTATATTTAAAATAAAATTTAAGTGAGGAAATTAAACCTACCGAAGTCACCTGTGGCCGCAGAACT
AGTTCTAGGCCTATTTAGGTGACACTATAGAAGAGTACAAGCTACTTGTTCTTTTTGCAGGATCCCATCG
ATTCGAATTCTCGGTACCTAGTCGACCTTCGCGAAGGCCTATTTAGGTGACACTATAGAAGAGTACAATT
CAAGGTTAAGCGGCCGCAAGCTAGATTGGCATTCCGGTACTGTTGGTAAAGCCACCATGGCCACCTATGA
CGTCCCAGATTACGCAAGTTTGCCCGGGTATGATGTTCCTGATTATGCTAGCCTCCCGGGTTACGATGTG
CCCGACTATGCCTCACTTCCAGGCAGATCTCCTATGAAGGATAACACCGTGCCACTGAAATTGATTGCCC
TGTTAGCGAACGGTGAATTTCACTCTGGCGAGCAGTTGGGTGAAACGCTGGGAATGAGCCGGGCGGCTAT
TAATAAACACATTCAGACACTGCGTGACTGGGGCGTTGATGTCTTTACCGTTCCGGGTAAAGGATACAGC
CTGCCTGAGCCTATCCAGTTACTTAATGCTAAACAGATATTGGGTCAGCTGGATGGCGGTAGTGTAGCCG
TGCTGCCAGTGATTGACTCCACGAATCAGTACCTTCTTGATCGTATCGGAGAGCTTAAATCGGGCGATGC
TTGCATTGCAGAATACCAGCAGGCTGGCCGTGGTCGCCGGGGTCGGAAATGGTTTTCGCCTTTTGGCGCA
AACTTATATTTGTCGATGTTCTGGCGTCTGGAACAAGGCCCGGCGGCGGCGATTGGTTTAAGTCTGGTTA
TCGGTATCGTGATGGCGGAAGTATTACGCAAGCTGGGTGCAGATAAAGTTCGTGTTAAATGGCCTAATGA
CCTCTATCTGCAGGATCGCAAGCTGGCAGGCATTCTGGTGGAGCTGACTGGCAAAACTGGCGATGCGGCG
CAAATAGTCATTGGAGCCGGGATCAACATGGCAATGCGCCGTGTTGAAGAGAGTGTCGTTAATCAGGGGT
GGATCACGCTGCAGGAAGCGGGGATCAATCTCGATCGTAATACGTTGGCGGCCATGCTAATACGTGAATT
ACGTGCTGCGTTGGAACTCTTCGAACAAGAAGGATTGGCACCTTATCTGTCGCGCTGGGAAAAGCTGGAT
AATTTTATTAATCGCCCAGTGAAACTTATCATTGGTGATAAAGAAATATTTGGCATTTCACGCGGAATAG
ACAAACAGGGGGCTTTATTACTTGAGCAGGATGGAATAATAAAACCCTGGATGGGCGGTGAAATATCCCT
GCGTAGTGCAGAAAAAGATATCGGATCAGGAGAGGGCAGGGGAAGTCTTCTAACATGCGGGGACGTGGAG
GAAAATCCCGGGCCCAGATCTATGGTGAGCAAGGGCGAGGAGGATAACATGGCCATCATCAAGGAGTTCA
TGCGCTTCAAGGTGCACATGGAGGGCTCCGTGAACGGCCACGAGTTCGAGATCGAGGGCGAGGGCGAGGG
CCGCCCCTACGAGGGCACCCAGACCGCCAAGCTGAAGGTGACCAAGGGTGGCCCCCTGCCCTTCGCCTGG
GACATCCTGTCCCCTCAGTTCATGTACGGCTCCAAGGCCTACGTGAAGCACCCCGCCGACATCCCCGACT
ACTTGAAGCTGTCCTTCCCCGAGGGCTTCAAGTGGGAGCGCGTGATGAACTTCGAGGACGGCGGCGTGGT
GACCGTGACCCAGGACTCCTCCCTGCAGGACGGCGAGTTCATCTACAAGGTGAAGCTGCGCGGCACCAAC
TTCCCCTCCGACGGCCCCGTAATGCAGAAGAAGACCATGGGCTGGGAGGCCTCCTCCGAGCGGATGTACC
CCGAGGACGGCGCCCTGAAGGGCGAGATCAAGCAGAGGCTGAAGCTGAAGGACGGCGGCCACTACGACGC
TGAGGTCAAGACCACCTACAAGGCCAAGAAGCCCGTGCAGCTGCCCGGCGCCTACAACGTCAACATCAAG
TTGGACATCACCTCCCACAACGAGGACTACACCATCGTGGAACAGTACGAACGCGCCGAGGGCCGCCACT
CCACCGGCGGCATGGACGAGCTGTACAAGGGAGGAGGAAGATCTAAGCTGAACCCTCCTGATGAGAGTGG
CCCCGGCTGCATGAGCTGCAAGTGTGTGCTCTCCTGATCTAGAACTATAGTGAGTCGTATTACGTATCCG
GACTCCCTATAGTGAGTCGTATTAACCGGTGATCCAGACATGATAAGATACATTGATGAGTTTGGACAAA
CCACAACTAGAATGCAGTGAAAAAAATGCTTTATTTGTGAAATTTGTGATGCTATTGCTTTATTTGTAAC
CATTATAAGCTGCAATAAACAAGTTAACAACAACAATTGCATTCATTTTATGTTTCAGGTTCAGGGGGAG
GTGTGGGAGGTTTTTTGATATCCCGGGTTTAAACGCATGCAGATCTAATACTCAAGTACAATTTTAATGG
AGTACTTTTTTACTTTTACTCAAGTAAGATTCTAGCCAGATACTTTTACTTTTAATTGAGTAAAATTTTC
CCTAAGTACTTGTACTTTCACTTGAGTAAAATTTTTGAGTACTTTTTACACCTCTGTCAAGAACCATATG
CCGGTACCCAATTCGCCCTATAGGACGTCGTATTACGCGCGCTCACTGGCCGTCGTTTTACAACGTCGTG
ACTGGGAAAACCCTGGCGTTACCCAACTTAATCGCCTTGCAGCACATCCCCCTTTCGCCAGCTGGCGTAA
TAGCGAAGAGGCCCGCACCGATCGCCCTTCCCAACAGTTGCGCAGCCTGAATGGCGAATGGG
[59 nt withheld, positions 9933-9991]
ACCACACCCGCC
[52 nt withheld, positions 10004-10055]
C
[91 nt withheld, positions 10057-10147]
A
[49 nt withheld, positions 10149-10197]
CCTTTGACGTTGGAGTCCACGTTCTTT
[37 nt withheld, positions 10225-10261]
ACCCTATCTCGGTCTATTCTTTTGATTTATAAGGGATTTTGCCGATTTCGGCCTATTGGTTAAAAAATGA
GCTGATTTAACAAAAATTTAACGCGAATTTTAACAAAATATTAACGCTTACAATTTAGGTGGCACTTTTC
GGGGAAATGTGCGCGGAACCCCTATTTGTTTATTTTTCTAAATACATTCAAATATGTATCCGCTCATGAG
ACAATAACCCTGATAAATGCTTCAATAATATTGAAAAAGGAAGAGTATGAGTATTCAACATTTCCGTGTC
GCCCTTATTCCCTTTTTTGCGGCATTTTGCCTTCCTGTTTTTGCTCACCCAGAAACGCTGGTGAAAGTAA
AAGATGCTGAAGATCAGTT
