>Addgene plasmid #80062 | pMT-sox10-cytoBirA-2A-mCherry_Ras | addgene partial sequence | sequence record 157430 | pBluescript-SK 5'-tctagaactagtggatc-3'
AGAACCAGAGGTGTAAAGTACTTGAGTAATTTTACTTGATTACTGTACTTAAGTATTATTTTTGGGGATT
TTTACTTTACTTGAGTACAATTAAAAATCAATACTTTTACTTTTACTTAATTACATTTTTTTAGAAAAAA
AAGTACTTTTTACTCCTTACAATTTTATTTACAGTCAAAAAGTACTTATTTTTTGGAGATCACTTGGGCC
CGGCTCGAGCTACGTACTTAAGCTTGAGGATCCCATCGATTCGAATTCCTGCAGCCCGGGGGATCCCCTT
ATCAGAGTCAACATTCATGGATAATGAAAAAGGCAATGATTTTTGGCTTGGGTGGGGGGGCCGTCGTGAG
ATGGAAATACAAGAGGTTATTGTTGACCAGAACAGCGCGCGTGTTTGTGTGCGTTTGGCCCGTCGTTTGC
CTCTCTTCTCGTCTTTCTATATTTTCTACTAAAGCTGTTTAAACGCGTTAAATGCGCTCTCTGTGTGTGT
TTATGCGCGCTGATGCAATTATAACACTAACACACATAGCGCGACACGATGCAGGAGTTCATTCCAGTGC
TGCGGGCCTGCGCGCGCAGCATGAACACACCACTGCGAGCAAATCTGCAATATTAATGAATATATATAAC
TAAAGTGTGCACTTTCTGGTTTATAACTGCAGCACCCCGCATACACCACAGTATAAAGTAATCTACAATA
TTAATGAATATAATAAACAAGAATGTTCACTTTTAGGTTTAAGAATGCAGGCCTGCGCGCGCAGCATCCC
GCGAGCACAACACTAGAAACTAAACTCCAATATTAGTTAATATATTCAATTAAAATGTACACTTTCTGGT
TTAAAACTGCAAGTATGCGTGCGCAGCATCCGACATACCCAACACTAGAAACTAATCTACAATATTTATG
AAAGTATTCAACTAAAATGTTCACTTTCTGGTTTA
