>Addgene plasmid #80062 | pMT-sox10-cytoBirA-2A-mCherry_Ras | addgene partial sequence | sequence record 157431 | pGL3-R 5'-CTTGGCATTCCGGTACTGTT-3'
GACGTCCCAGATTACGCAAGTTTGCCCGGGTATGATGTTCCTGATTATGCTAGCCTCCCGGGTTACGATG
TGCCCGACTATGCCTCACTTCCAGGCAGATCTCCTATGAAGGATAACACCGTGCCACTGAAATTGATTGC
CCTGTTAGCGAACGGTGAATTTCACTCTGGCGAGCAGTTGGGTGAAACGCTGGGAATGAGCCGGGCGGCT
ATTAATAAACACATTCAGACACTGCGTGACTGGGGCGTTGATGTCTTTACCGTTCCGGGTAAAGGATACA
GCCTGCCTGAGCCTATCCAGTTACTTAATGCTAAACAGATATTGGGTCAGCTGGATGGCGGTAGTGTAGC
CGTGCTGCCAGTGATTGACTCCACGAATCAGTACCTTCTTGATCGTATCGGAGAGCTTAAATCGGGCGAT
GCTTGCATTGCAGAATACCAGCAGGCTGGCCGTGGTCGCCGGGGTCGGAAATGGTTTTCGCCTTTTGGCG
CAAACTTATATTTGTCGATGTTCTGGCGTCTGGAACAAGGCCCGGCGGCGGCGATTGGTTTAAGTCTGGT
TATCGGTATCGTGATGGCGGAAGTATTACGCAAGCTGGGTGCAGATAAAGTTCGTGTTAAATGGCCTAAT
GACCTCTATCTGCAGGATCGCAAGCTGGCAGGCATTCTGGTGGAGCTGACTGGCAAAACTGGCGATGCGG
CGCAAATAGTCATTGGAGCCGGGATCAACATGGCAATGCGCCGTGTTGAAGAGAGTGTCGTTAATCAGGG
GTGGATCACGCTGCAGGAAGCGGGGATCAATCTCGATCGTAATACGTTGGCGGCCATGCTAATACGTGAA
TTACGTGCTGCGTTGGAACTCTTCGAACAAGAAGGATTGGCACCTTATCTGTCGCGCTGGGAAAAGCTGG
ATAATTTTATTAATCGCCCAGTGAAACTTATCATTGGTGATAAAGAAATATTTGGCATTTCACGCGGAAT
AGACAA
