>Addgene plasmid #80062 | pMT-sox10-cytoBirA-2A-mCherry_Ras | addgene partial sequence | sequence record 157953 | EBV-rev 5'-GTGGTTTGTCCAAACTCATC-3'
TAATACGACTCACTATAGGGAGTCCGGATACGTAATACGACTCACTATAGTTCTAGATCAGGAGAGCACA
CACTTGCAGCTCATGCAGCCGGGGCCACTCTCATCAGGAGGGTTCAGCTTAGATCTTCCTCCTCCCTTGT
ACAGCTCGTCCATGCCGCCGGTGGAGTGGCGGCCCTCGGCGCGTTCGTACTGTTCCACGATGGTGTAGTC
CTCGTTGTGGGAGGTGATGTCCAACTTGATGTTGACGTTGTAGGCGCCGGGCAGCTGCACGGGCTTCTTG
GCCTTGTAGGTGGTCTTGACCTCAGCGTCGTAGTGGCCGCCGTCCTTCAGCTTCAGCCTCTGCTTGATCT
CGCCCTTCAGGGCGCCGTCCTCGGGGTACATCCGCTCGGAGGAGGCCTCCCAGCCCATGGTCTTCTTCTG
CATTACGGGGCCGTCGGAGGGGAAGTTGGTGCCGCGCAGCTTCACCTTGTAGATGAACTCGCCGTCCTGC
AGGGAGGAGTCCTGGGTCACGGTCACCACGCCGCCGTCCTCGAAGTTCATCACGCGCTCCCACTTGAAGC
CCTCGGGGAAGGACAGCTTCAAGTAGTCGGGGATGTCGGCGGGGTGCTTCACGTAGGCCTTGGAGCCGTA
CATGAACTGAGGGGACAGGATGTCCCAGGCGAAGGGCAGGGGGCCACCCTTGGTCACCTTCAGCTTGGCG
GTCTGGGTGCCCTCGTAGGGGCGGCCCTCGCCCTCGCCCTCGATCTCGAACTCGTGGCCGTTCACGGAGC
CCTCCATGTGCACCTTGAAGCGCATGAACTCCTTGATGATGGCCATGTTATCCTCCTCGCCCTTGCTCAC
CATAGATCTGGGCCCGGGATTTTCCTCCACGTCCCCGCATGTTAGAAGACTTCCCCTGCCCTCTCCTGAT
CCGATATCTTTTT
